Addgene plasmid #13680: pB-actin
Depositing lab: Karl Munger. Depositing organization: National Cancer Institute (NCI). Publication: The E6 and E7 genes of the human papillomavirus type 16 together are necessary and sufficient for transformation of primary human keratinocytes. Münger K, Phelps WC, Bubb V, Howley PM, Schlegel R. J Virol. 1989 Oct . 63(10):4417-21. PubMed 2476573.
Backbone
  Vector backbone: p1318
  Vector type: Mammalian Expression
Growth in bacteria
  Bacterial resistance: Ampicillin, 100 μg/mL
  Growth temperature: 37°C
  Growth strain: DH5alpha
  Copy number: Low Copy
Gene/Insert
  Gene/Insert name: None (alt name: Beta actin promoter)
  Insert size (bp): 7500
  Promoter: Beta Actin
  Cloning method: Restriction Enzyme; 5′ cloning site Sal 1 (not destroyed); 3′ cloning site Aat II (not destroyed)
  Sequencing primers: 5′ n/a
Terms and licenses: Academic/Nonprofit Terms; Industry Terms: Not Available to Industry
How to cite: pB-actin was a gift from Karl Munger (Addgene plasmid # 13680 ; http://n2t.net/addgene:13680 ; RRID:Addgene_13680)
