[The description below was written by a language model from this plasmid's Addgene catalogue record and pLannotate feature annotations shown in this document.]
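Description:
pB-actin is a mammalian expression vector built on the p1318 backbone that carries a beta-actin promoter but no gene of interest. The catalogue lists the insert as "None", with "Beta actin promoter" as the alternative name. It therefore appears to be the empty parental or control plasmid into which coding sequences can be placed for constitutive expression in mammalian cells. The promoter-containing segment is recorded as about 7.5 kb, cloned by restriction digestion between SalI and AatII sites that both remain intact. That figure nearly equals the 8,042-nt full sequence, so it probably covers more than the promoter alone. The record does not state the species of origin of the actin promoter, and it does not name a polyadenylation signal or a mammalian selection marker.

For propagation in E. coli, the feature table identifies an ampicillin resistance cassette (the bla promoter driving β-lactamase) and a ColE1/pMB1-type origin of replication. A fragment of the pBR322 bom region and a remnant of the tet promoter point to a pBR322-derived bacterial backbone, which fits the catalogue's low-copy designation even though the generic origin annotation reads "high-copy". The automated annotation did not recognise the beta-actin promoter itself. The remaining hits are short fragments assigned to FKBP, C16orf89, C8orf44 and MKNK1. These are most likely chance or repeat-derived matches within human genomic sequence rather than functional coding elements.

The plasmid is associated with work showing that human papillomavirus type 16 E6 and E7 together transform primary human keratinocytes, which is consistent with its use as a promoter backbone or empty-vector control.
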