Features (pLannotate 1.2.2; 9 found; start..end, strand, type, name):
    245..268     -  promoter       tet promoter (fragment): E. coli promoter for tetracycline efflux protein gene
   3415..3431    -  CDS            FKBP (fragment): human FK506-binding protein FKBP12 synthetic gene with alternative codons
   4110..4250    +  CDS            C16orf89 (fragment): CP089_HUMAN - Experimental evidence at protein level: Swiss-Prot protein existence level 1. From Homo sapiens (Human).
   4258..4326    -  CDS            C8orf44 (fragment): CH044_HUMAN - Experimental evidence at transcript level: Swiss-Prot protein existence level 2. From Homo sapiens (Human).
   4772..4876    +  promoter       AmpR promoter: bla
   4877..5737    +  CDS            AmpR: β-lactamase; bla; confers resistance to ampicillin, carbenicillin, and related antibiotics
   5908..6496    +  rep_origin     ori: high-copy-number ColE1/pMB1/pBR322/pUC origin of replication
   6682..6733    -  misc_feature   bom (fragment): basis of mobility region from pBR322
   6903..7010    -  CDS            MKNK1 (fragment): MKNK1_HUMAN - Also known as MNK1. Experimental evidence at protein level: Swiss-Prot protein existence level 1. May play a role in the response to environmental stress and cytokines. Appears to regulate translation by phosphorylating EIF4E, thus increasing the affinity of this protein for the 7-methylguanosine- containing mRNA cap. From Homo sapiens (Human).
>Addgene plasmid #13680 | pB-actin | addgene full sequence | sequence record 355860 | Addgene NGS Result
AAAGCAATGCTATCACCTCCCCTGTGTGGACTTGGGAGAGGACTGGGCCATTCTCCTTAGAGAGAAGTGG
GGTGGCTTTTAGGATGGCAAGGGACTTCCTGTAACAATGCATCTCATATTTGGAATGACTATTAAAAAAA
CAACAATGTGCAATCAAAGTCCTCGGCCACATTGTGAACTTTGGGGGATGCTCGCTCCAACCGACTGCTG
TCACCTTCACCGTTCCAGTTTTTAAATCCTGAGTAGCTTATCGATGATAAGCTGTCAAACATGAGAATTC
CAAGCTTGGGCTGCAGGTCGACTGATCCTGCGAGAATAGCCGGGCGCGCTGTGAGCCGAAGTCGCCCCCG
CCCTGGCCACTTCCGGCGCGCCGAGTCCTTAGGCCGCCAGGGGGCGCCGGCGCGCGCCCAGATTGGGGAC
AAAGGAAGCCGGGCCGGCCGCGTTATTACCATAAAAGGCAAACACTGGTCGGAGGCGTCCCCGCGGCGCG
CGGCAGGAAGCCAGGCCCCAACCCCCTCCCAACCGGGCGCCAGCCCCGCCTCCGCCCGGTTCAAACAGCG
CCGGGTCGGCGCGCGCGCACGCAGCGGCCACACCCTCGGGCGGCCAGCGGCTCGGGCAGGAAGTGCGCGC
AAGCGCCCGGGAGCCGCGGCGACCCCACCCCTTCCGGCCGAGCCCGCCTTCGCCCCAGCCCAGGCCGCGG
CACCCCGGGCCCCAGAACGCACGCGCAATTAGCGCCTTGAGTCCCAGCGCGCACGCGCAATTAGCGCCAA
TTCCCAGCGCGCACGCAGTTAGCGCCCAAAGGACCAGCGCGCACGCGCAATGGCGCCCCAGCCCCCACCG
GGCCTGGCGGGGGCTACGCCGCGCCCACCCTGCGATCCCCATTGGCAAGAGCCCGGCTCAGACAAAGACC
CCGCCGGTTGCCCCCGCCCCGAGAGCGGCACCCCCGGAGCGCGCCTCCCGAGCGCGGCCTCGCGCCTCCG
AACTGGCGTGGGGTGTCCCCCATCTCCGGAGGCCCAGGGGCTTCTCCCGCGCCCCCCACGGCGGTCCGGT
TCCCCCCCCATGCGCCCCCCGCTGCGGCCCAGACGGCGGCTCTGCACGGGCGAAGGGGCCGCGGCCGCAT
GCCCCGGTCGGCTGGCCGGGCTTACCTGGCGGCGGGTGTGGACGGGCGGCGGATCGGCAAAGGCGAGGCT
CTGTGCTCGCGGGGCGGACGCGGTCTCGGCGGTGGTGGCGCGTCGCGCCGCTGGGTTTTATAGGGCGCCG
CCGCGGCCGCTCGAGCCATAAAAGGCAACTTTCGGAACGGCGCACGCTGATTGGCCCCGCGCCGCTCACT
CACCGGCTTCGCCGCACAGTGCAGCATTTTTTTACCCCCTCTCCCCTCCTTTTGCGAAAAAAAAAAAGAG
CGAGAGCGAGATTGAGGAAGAGGAGGAGGGAGAGTTTTGGCGTTGGCCGCCTTGGGGTGCTGGGCCCGGG
GGCTGGGGGCGCGCGCCGTGGCCCCCGCGCCCCACGCTGGGCAGTGCCCGGTTCGGCCCCGCATGGCCAG
GCCTGCCCCCGGCCTGCCCGTCTCTCGGGCCCCCCACCCACCGCGGGACATCCTAGGTGTGGACATCTCT
TGGGCACTGAGCGCCCAGGTGGGGTGGGCCAGGGTCTGCACGGGTGCCAGGGCCCTGGGTTCTGTACGCT
CCTGCAGAAGGAGCTCTTGGAGGGCATGGAGTGGCCAGGCAGTCACTCCCCCTTGCCGACTTCAGAGCAA
CTGCCCTGAAAGCAGGGCCTGAGGACCTCTGGCTGTGGGGCTCAGCTAGCTAAATGTGCTGGGTGGGTCA
CTAGGGAGAGACCTGGGCTTGAGAGGTAGAGTGTGGTGTTGGGGGAGTCAGGTGGCTTGCGGCCACTTAG
AAGTCGCAGGACCACACTCCCCAGGACAGGGCAGGGGCCAGCGGTCCAGTGGCTGGAGGTGGCCCGTGAT
GAAGGCTACAAACCTACCCAGCCGCAGCCCTGGGAAGGAAGGTGGGCTCTACAGGGCAGGGCACCTTTTA
CCCTGGAGCTGCCTGCTTTTGAGGGTAACAGTCACGCCCAGCCAAGACCAGGCCTGGGGCGTTAGTGGGT
GACCTAGGCACTGCGGGGCGGGGGGGCTGGGTCTACACAGCCTGGGTCTGGGCCCACCGTCCGTTGTATG
TCTGCTATGCGCAGCCACAGCTGAACTGCCCTCCCAGACCATCTGGAGGCCGCTGGGGGACTCTGGGGAC
CAAGACTCCATGTGCCACAGAGGATTGGGGGCGGGGCGGTGCTAGGAACTCAAAGCCAGCCTGGGAAGAC
CCTGTCCTTGTCACCCTTTCTTGCCTTGGGTCTGTCCACTGAGTAGCACACAAGACCGGGTGGGCAGGGT
CCGTTCTGCTCCGGGAATCACAGACTGTGTGTACCCAGGTGGTGGGCATGCAGCGATCAGTGGCGTGGGA
CCACAGAGGGGCATTCGGCTCAGCCTAGAGGAACCTGCCTTCCTCCTCCTCCCCCTCCTTGGAGGTGGTG
ACAAGAAGCTGGATTTTTACACAAAAATAGGAAGAGTGGTGAGGTGGGGGCACCTCAGGCCTGCGGGGCT
CTTTGCAGCGCGTAGTAGGTGTTCATTGAGTGTGTGTCGCAATAGGCAAAGATGAGTCCATATAAGGACA
TGGAACCTGTGGCCAGGAAGGAGGCTGCTTGTTCCAGTTCACGGTACAAGGCTGTGCTCAGCCAATGGGA
CCTGCTCCTCCCTTGAAGGTTGCAGAGGCCACAGCCTGGTGGGAAAGATGACCACCACCCAGCACACAGT
GGCAGACACAGGTTCACAGTCCAGAAGACTTGCTGAGCCTCCTCCATCACCACCCCACGCAAGGGCAAAC
TTCCCCAGCCTGTATACTCCCTGCCTCCTGGGGATGGGACTGTCCTGTCCCTGGCCTTGTATCTTTCAGC
TGCAGGCGTCTTGCCAGCTGCCTCAGGACCTGCCAACGCTACAGTTCACCCGGCTGGCGTTGTGGGGCGA
TGGGCGGGGGGCCCTTCTTGCTGCCTGTTGATGAGGGCTGGTTCTGGGGGTTCGTGGAACGTTGAACTGG
GTGGAGTGCTGGGGGGGTGGGGTGGGCAGTGGGGATGGGACCGGATCTACAGAGCAGGGATGAGAGGTTG
TCAGGTGGGCGGCTCCAGGCAGCAAGGTGGGGTGCAGAGCAGACCTGATCCCCAGGCAGGACCTGTGTTG
CCGCTGGGCCTCCATTCAGCTGGCCAAGAGACAGGAGCTCCAGCCCCACCCCGCCCCGGGCTGCAGCATT
CCTGGCCTGTCCTCCTGGCTTGTGGTTCCCTCTGTCTGCAGCGGCCACTTCCTAGTGCTCTCCTATGCAC
CCTTCAAGTCCCATCCCAGAAAGCCCCTCTTTGGGGAAGCGTTTTAGCCTCTGCAGCCACGCCTTCCTCC
CTACCTCAGACCAAGGCTTGCAGCTGGCATTTAGAACTGGGCCTCAGCCACCAGGCTGCGAGCCCTCCCA
GGGTCTCCGTCACCCCCACTCCTTCCCACTACACCCACCCCAGGGCTCCTCGCTGTTGAATGAGTGACTG
CCTGGGTGTCCTCAGGTGGCAGGTTGGAGGTGGCCGAGCAGCCTGGGGTGAGGGGCAGGGAGGAGCTGAA
GAGAGAAAGCAAGCAGCGGAGCAGGAAAAGAGGAAGTAGAGGTGCCTGGCCAGGGGGCGGGCCGAGCAGG
GGAGAAGTGAACAGGTTCTCTTCTGTGCTTGGGAACTTTGCCCTGTAAGGGAGCTTTCGGAGCTGTCACT
GGGGCACGCACGCAGCCCCCGGAGAACCCTCGGTTGAACTCAGCCAAGGGGACTCCACCTGCCTGGCTGG
GACTTTTGTTTTTTCCCCTCCAAGCCTTTGCTTTGGTGACACCCCCACCCTGCAAGGCCTCCAGGCAACC
AACTCTTACAGCGCAGACCCAGGGACCACTCCTTGGCCCTCCCGCAAAACAACCACCCAGCCACCTTGCC
CTGGGCACTGCAGCGCCCTCCCTATCCTGCCAGGAGGGAATCCAACCTCCTTTTTATTATTATTACTATT
TTTGATACAAGGTCTTGCTGTGATGCCCAGGCTGGAGTGCGATCACAGCTCACTGCAGCCTCGACCTCCT
GGGCTCAAAGCCTTCACGAGTAGCTGGGACTATAGGCACACACTTCCAAGCCTGGCTAATTTTTAAATTA
TCTGTAGAGGTATGGCTTCTCACCATGTTGCCCAGGCTGGTCTCCAGCTCCGGGGGGCTCAAGCGATCCT
CCCACCTCAGCCTCCCAAAGTCCTGGGATTACAGGCATGAGCCACCGTGCCCGTCCTCAAGCTCCATTTT
GTAGAGGAAGGAACTGAGACAGAGCTTCCCTCCAAGACTTGAGTTAGCTCTAGGAGGACAGGGACCCTGA
ACACGGTAGGTGCTCAGTGAGAGGAGAATGAATGAATGAGGGGGGGCAACATTCCAGGAGACACACCCCC
ATTCACAGACTAGGAAACTGAGTCAGGACTGGTGAAGTGCTCAAGTCCCCAAATGCGGTGGGAAGGACTC
TAGGCTCAGGGTCCCTGAGGCGGCAGCCCTGCCTCCTGCCTCACACTGCCCCTCCCTGGTAAAGGGTCCC
CTGGAATGTCCCCAAGGCCTGAGTCCAAAGGCTGTTTGAAAGTCGGAATTCGATGATAAGAAAGGGCCTC
GTGATACGCCTATTTTTATAGGTTAATGTCATGATAATAATGGTTTCTTAGACGTCAGGTGGCACTTTTC
GGGGAAATGTGCGCGGAACCCCTATTTGTTTATTTTTCTAAATACATTCAAATATGTATCCGCTCATGAG
ACAATAACCCTGATAAATGCTTCAATAATATTGAAAAAGGAAGAGTATGAGTATTCAACATTTCCGTGTC
GCCCTTATTCCCTTTTTTGCGGCATTTTGCCTTCCTGTTTTTGCTCACCCAGAAACGCTGGTGAAAGTAA
AAGATGCTGAAGATCAGTTGGGTGCACGAGTGGGTTACATCGAACTGGATCTCAACAGCGGTAAGATCCT
TGAGAGTTTTCGCCCCGAAGAACGTTTTCCAATGATGAGCACTTTTAAAGTTCTGCTATGTGGCGCGGTA
TTATCCCGTGTTGACGCCGGGCAAGAGCAACTCGGTCGCCGCATACACTATTCTCAGAATGACTTGGTTG
AGTACTCACCAGTCACAGAAAAGCATCTTACGGATGGCATGACAGTAAGAGAATTATGCAGTGCTGCCAT
AACCATGAGTGATAACACTGCGGCCAACTTACTTCTGACAACGATCGGAGGACCGAAGGAGCTAACCGCT
TTTTTGCACAACATGGGGGATCATGTAACTCGCCTTGATCGTTGGGAACCGGAGCTGAATGAAGCCATAC
CAAACGACGAGCGTGACACCACGATGCCTGCAGCAATGGCAACAACGTTGCGCAAACTATTAACTGGCGA
ACTACTTACTCTAGCTTCCCGGCAACAATTAATAGACTGGATGGAGGCGGATAAAGTTGCAGGACCACTT
CTGCGCTCGGCCCTTCCGGCTGGCTGGTTTATTGCTGATAAATCTGGAGCCGGTGAGCGTGGGTCTCGCG
GTATCATTGCAGCACTGGGGCCAGATGGTAAGCCCTCCCGTATCGTAGTTATCTACACGACGGGGAGTCA
GGCAACTATGGATGAACGAAATAGACAGATCGCTGAGATAGGTGCCTCACTGATTAAGCATTGGTAACTG
TCAGACCAAGTTTACTCATATATACTTTAGATTGATTTAAAACTTCATTTTTAATTTAAAAGGATCTAGG
TGAAGATCCTTTTTGATAATCTCATGACCAAAATCCCTTAACGTGAGTTTTCGTTCCACTGAGCGTCAGA
CCCCGTAGAAAAGATCAAAGGATCTTCTTGAGATCCTTTTTTTCTGCGCGTAATCTGCTGCTTGCAAACA
AAAAAACCACCGCTACCAGCGGTGGTTTGTTTGCCGGATCAAGAGCTACCAACTCTTTTTCCGAAGGTAA
CTGGCTTCAGCAGAGCGCAGATACCAAATACTGTCCTTCTAGTGTAGCCGTAGTTAGGCCACCACTTCAA
GAACTCTGTAGCACCGCCTACATACCTCGCTCTGCTAATCCTGTTACCAGTGGCTGCTGCCAGTGGCGAT
AAGTCGTGTCTTACCGGGTTGGACTCAAGACGATAGTTACCGGATAAGGCGCAGCGGTCGGGCTGAACGG
GGGGTTCGTGCACACAGCCCAGCTTGGAGCGAACGACCTACACCGAACTGAGATACCTACAGCGTGAGCT
ATGAGAAAGCGCCACGCTTCCCGAAGGGAGAAAGGCGGACAGGTATCCGGTAAGCGGCAGGGTCGGAACA
GGAGAGCGCACGAGGGAGCTTCCAGGGGGAAACGCCTGGTATCTTTATAGTCCTGTCGGGTTTCGCCACC
TCTGACTTGAGCGTCGATTTTTGTGATGCTCGTCAGGGGGGCGGAGCCTATGGAAAAACGCCAGCAACGC
GGCCTTTTTACGGTTCCTGGCCTTTTGCTGGCCTTTTGCTCACATGTTCTTTCCTGCGTTATCCCCTGAT
TCTGTGGATAACCGTATTACCGCCTTTGAGTGAGCTGATACCGCTCGCCGCAGCCGAACGACCGAGCGCA
GCGAGTCAGTGAGCGAGGAAGCGGAAGAGCGCCTGATGCGGTATTTTCTCCTTACGCATCTGTGCGGTAT
TTCACACCGCATAGATCCTCACCCCCTTTTCTTCCTTCATTCTCTGCTGGTGTCAATCACAGCTTCTAGC
AGAGGGAAGGCAGGCCAGGCTTGGTTTCTTCTTGCGAGAGTATTTAACTCAGGGCCCTGTAGAACAATGA
GAATCTGACCTGCAACTAGCTGGGCGTGCTGGGGCATGCCTGTGTAGTTTCAGCTACTTGGGAGGCTGAG
GCAGGAGAATTGCTTGAGCCCAAAGTTGAGGCTGCAGTGAGCCATGGTTGTGCCATTACACTCCAGCCTG
GGCAACACAAGACCCCGTCTCAGAAATAAAAAGAGAACCTGGCCTGCAGTGCCAGGCAGGCCCTGAGGTC
CAGGAGCCTGGGTATCTCCCTCTGCAGCATGGGTCACGAACAAACTGGGCCCTCAGAGGCCACGGGATGG
CGCCCAGTCTCCAGTCACAAGGCAGAATCCAGACCTCAGCCCATAGCTAACCAGAGCTGTCTGCAGGCCA
GATATGGCCCCATGGACCCCCCACCCCAACTTGACTTTGATTCCAGGTCCCCCTCTGTCTGGATGAACAG
GTAGGAATTGCGGCCTCTCCTAAGCCTATGGGAGCCTGGGCCAGGCTGACCCTCAAGGCTGACAGCCACG
ATCCCATAGGTGAAGGCAAAGGCGTGGCAGCTAGGAACACTCACTACACCCCCACTCAAGGGAACACCGT
GCCCAGCTACCCTGAGACAGCCCCACTCCCAGGAAATGCAGGTGCCAACCAGCCCCAGTGAGGCATGGCA
CCTGAGCCAGACACCCCCAAATAGTCCCTTCCCACCTCCTCAAGCATCTGCACTCTGGGTGAACCCAGAA
AAACTGGGGTACCTGGGGAGACATAGAAGGGCCAGGCCAGGAACTCCCCAATAAGCAGGAACAGAGACCT
GACCCCTGAGCCTCCCCCACCCTCTAAGGCTGCTCAATGTCAAGGCAGGAGGGATCTCCACACACCTGCA
CTCTGGGTGAGGACAAGTTGGCCCCCACTGCCCCACCCTTTTGCAGGGTTCACCCTCCTGCAGGGTTCAC
CCTCTGCTGCCCCCAACCCAGCCACACCACAAAGTCACACTTGGCCTCATTTTTAAGGTGTGCACTTTTA
TTCAACTGGTCTCAAGTCAGTGTACAGGTAAGCCCTGGCTGCCTCCACCCACTCCCAGGGAGACCAAAAG
CCTTCATACATCTCAAGTTGGGGGACAAAAAAGGGGGAAGGGGGGGCACGAAGGCTCATCATTCAAAATA
AAACAAAATAAAAAAGTATTAAGGCGAAGATTAAAAAAATTTTGCATTACATAATTTACACG
