>Addgene plasmid #13680 | pB-actin | addgene partial sequence | sequence record 20008 | hBactin-F 5'-ctcaatctcgctctcgctct-3'
CGGCGAAGCCGGTGAGTGAGCGGCGCGGGGCCAATCATCGTGCGCCGTTCCGAAAGTTGCCTTTTATGGC
TCGAGCGGCCGCGGCGGCGCCCTATAAAACCCAGCGGCGCGACGCGCCACCACCGCCGAGACCGCGTCCG
CCCCGCGAGCACAGAGCCTCGCCTTTGCCGATCCGCCGCCCGTCCCCACCCGCCGCCTGGAAAGCCCGGC
CAGCCGACCGGGGCATGCGGCCGCGGCCCCTTCTCCCGTGCATAGCCGCAGTCTGGGCCGCATCGGGGGG
CGCATGGGGGGGGAACCT
