>Addgene plasmid #13680 | pB-actin | addgene partial sequence | sequence record 90405 | hBactin-pA-R 5'-CACCTTCACCGTTCCAGTTT-3'
GATGATAAGCTGTCAAACATGAGAATTCCAAGTCTTGGGCTGCAGGTCGACTGATCCTGCGAGAATAGCC
GGGCGCGCTGTGAGCCGAAGTCGCCCCCGCCCTGGCCACTTCCGGCGCGCCGAGTCCTTAGGCCGCCAGG
GGGCGCCGGCGCGCGCCCAGATTGGGGACAAAGGAAGCCGGGCCGGCCGCGTTATTACCATAAAAGGCAA
ACACTGGTCGGAGGCGTCCCCGCGGCGCGCGGCAGGAAGCCAGGCCCCAACCCCCTCCCAACCGGGCGCC
AGCCCCGCCTCCGCCCGGTTCAAACAGCGCCGGGTCGGCGCGCGCGCACGCAGCGGCCACACCCTCGGGC
GGCCAGCGGCTCGGGCAGGAAGTGCGCGCAAGCGCCCGGGAGCCGCGGCGACCCCACCCCT
