>Addgene plasmid #13680 | pB-actin | addgene partial sequence | sequence record 192480 | Addgene Partial NGS Result
CGCGCCGCTGGGTTTTATAGGGCGCCGCCGCGGCCGCTCGAGCCATAAAAGGCAACTTTCGGAACGGCGC
ACGCTGATTGGCCCCGCGCCGCTCACTCACCGGCTTCGCCGCACAGTGCAGCATTTTTTTACCCCCTCTC
CCCTCCTTTTGCGAAAAAAAAAAAGAGCGAGAGCGAGATTGAGGAAGAGGAGGAGGGAGAGTTTTGGCGT
TGGCCGCCTTGGGGTGCTGGGCCCGGGGGCTGGGGGCGCGCGCCGTGGCCCCCGCGCCCCACGCTGGGCA
GTGCCCGGTTCGGCCCCGCATGGCCAGGCCTGCCCCCGGCCTGCCCGTCTCTCGGGCCCCCCACCCACCG
CGGGACATCCTAGGTGTGGACATCTCTTGGGCACTGAGCGCCCAGGTGGGGTGGGCCAGGGTCTGCACGG
GTGCCAGGGCCCTGGGTTCTGTACGCTCCTGCAGAAGGAGCTCTTGGAGGGCATGGAGTGGCCAGGCAGT
CACTCCCCCTTGCCGACTTCAGAGCAACTGCCCTGAAAGCAGGGCCTGAGGACCTCTGGCTGTGGGGCTC
AGCTAGCTAAATGTGCTGGGTGGGTCACTAGGGAGAGACCTGGGCTTGAGAGGTAGAGTGTGGTGTTGGG
GGAGTCAGGTGGCTTGCGGCCACTTAGAAGTCGCAGGACCACACTCCCCAGGACAGGGCAGGGGCCAGCG
GTCCAGTGGCTGGAGGTGGCCCGTGATGAAGGCTACAAACCTACCCAGCCGCAGCCCTGGGAAGGAAGGT
GGGCTCTACAGGGCAGGGCACCTTTTACCCTGGAGCTGCCTGCTTTTGAGGGTAACAGTCACGCCCAGCC
AAGACCAGGCCTGGGGCGTTAGTGGGTGACCTAGGCACTGCGGGGCGGGGGGGCTGGGTCTACACAGCCT
GGGTCTGGGCCCACCGTCCGTTGTATGTCTGCTATGCGCAGCCACAGCTGAACTGCCCTCCCAGACCATC
TGGAGGCCGCTGGGGGACTCTGGGGACCAAGACTCCATGTGCCACAGAGGATTGGGGGCGGGGCGGTGCT
AGGAACTCAAAGCCAGCCTGGGAAGACCCTGTCCTTGTCACCCTTTCTTGCCTTGGGTCTGTCCACTGAG
TAGCACACAAGACCGGGTGGGCAGGGTCCGTTCTGCTCCGGGAATCACAGACTGTGTGTACCCAGGTGGT
GGGCATGCAGCGATCAGTGGCGTGGGACCACAGAGGGGCATTCGGCTCAGCCTAGAGGAACCTGCCTTCC
TCCTCCTCCCCCTCCTTGGAGGTGGTGACAAGAAGCTGGATTTTTACACAAAAATAGGAAGAGTGGTGAG
GTGGGGGCACCTCAGGCCTGCGGGGCTCTTTGCAGCGCGTAGTAGGTGTTCATTGAGTGTGTGTCGCAAT
AGGCAAAGATGAGTCCATATAAGGACATGGAACCTGTGGCCAGGAAGGAGGCTGCTTGTTCCAGTTCACG
GTACAAGGCTGTGCTCAGCCAATGGGACCTGCTCCTCCCTTGAAGGTTGCAGAGGCCACAGCCTGGTGGG
AAAGATGACCACCACCCAGCACACAGTGGCAGACACAGGTTCACAGTCCAGAAGACTTGCTGAGCCTCCT
CCATCACCACCCCACGCAAGGGCAAACTTCCCCAGCCTGTATACTCCCTGCCTCCTGGGGATGGGACTGT
CCTGTCCCTGGCCTTGTATCTTTCAGCTGCAGGCGTCTTGCCAGCTGCCTCAGGACCTGCCAACGCTACA
GTTCACCCGGCTGGCGTTGTGGGGCGATGGGCGGGGGGCCCTTCTTGCTGCCTGTTGATGAGGGCTGGTT
CTGGGGGTTCGTGGAACGTTGAACTGGGTGGAGTGCTGGGGGGGTGGGGTGGGCAGTGGGGATGGGACCG
GATCTACAGAGCAGGGATGAGAGGTTGTCAGGTGGGCGGCTCCAGGCAGCAAGGTGGGGTGCAGAGCAGA
CCTGATCCCCAGGCAGGACCTGTGTTGCCGCTGGGCCTCCATTCAGCTGGCCAAGAGACAGGAGCTCCAG
CCCCACCCCGCCCCGGGCTGCAGCATTCCTGGCCTGTCCTCCTGGCTTGTGGTTCCCTCTGTCTGCAGCG
GCCACTTCCTAGTGCTCTCCTATGCACCCTTCAAGTCCCATCCCAGAAAGCCCCTCTTTGGGGAAGCGTT
TTAGCCTCTGCAGCCACGCCTTCCTCCCTACCTCAGACCAAGGCTTGCAGCTGGCATTTAGAACTGGGCC
TCAGCCACCAGGCTGCGAGCCCTCCCAGGGTCTCCGTCACCCCCACTCCTTCCCACTACACCCACCCCAG
GGCTCCTCGCTGTTGAATGAGTGACTGCCTGGGTGTCCTCAGGTGGCAGGTTGGAGGTGGCCGAGCAGCC
TGGGGTGAGGGGCAGGGAGGAGCTGAAGAGAGAAAGCAAGCAGCGGAGCAGGAAAAGAGGAAGTAGAGGT
GCCTGGCCAGGGGGCGGGCCGAGCAGGGGAGAAGTGAACAGGTTCTCTTCTGTGCTTGGGAACTTTGCCC
TGTAAGGGAGCTTTCGGAGCTGTCACTGGGGCACGCACGCAGCCCCCGGAGAACCCTCGGTTGAACTCAG
CCAAGGGGACTCCACCTGCCTGGCTGGGACTTTTGTTTTTTCCCCTCCAAGCCTTTGCTTTGGTGACACC
CCCACCCTGCAAGGCCTCCAGGCAACCAACTCTTACAGCGCAGACCCAGGGACCACTCCTTGGCCCTCCC
GCAAAACAACCACCCAGCCACCTTGCCCTGGGCACTGCAGCGCCCTCCCTATCCTGCCAGGAGGGAATCC
AACCTCCTTTTTATTATTATTACTATTTTTGATACAAGGTCTTGCTGTGATGCCCAGGCTGGAGTGCGAT
CACAGCTCACTGCAGCCTCGACCTCCTGGGCTCAAAGCCTTCACGAGTAGCTGGGACTATAGGCACACAC
TTCCAAGCCTGGCTAATTTTTAAATTATCTGTAGAGGTATGGCTTCTCACCATGTTGCCCAGGCTGGTCT
CCAGCTCCGGGGGGCTCAAGCGATCCTCCCACCTCAGCCTCCCAAAGTCCTGGGATTACAGGCATGAGCC
ACCGTGCCCGTCCTCAAGCTCCATTTTGTAGAGGAAGGAACTGAGACAGAGCTTCCCTCCAAGACTTGAG
TTAGCTCTAGGAGGACAGGGACCCTGAACACGGTAGGTGCTCAGTGAGAGGAGAATGAATGAATGAGGGG
GGGCAACATTCCAGGAGACACACCCCCATTCACAGACTAGGAAACTGAGTCAGGACTGGTGAAGTGCTCA
AGTCCCCAAATGCGGTGGGAAGGACTCTAGGCTCAGGGTCCCTGAGGCGGCAGCCCTGCCTCCTGCCTCA
CACTGCCCCTCCCTGGTAAAGGGTCCCCTGGAATGTCCCCAAGGCCTGAGTCCAAAGGCTGTTTGAAAGT
CGGAATTCGATGATAAGAAAGGGCCTCGTGATACGCCTATTTTTATAGGTTAATGTCATGATAATAATGG
TTTCTTAGACGTCAGGTGGCACTTTTCGGGGAAATGTGCGCGGAACCCCTATTTGTTTATTTTTCTAAAT
ACATTCAAATATGTATCCGCTCATGAGACAATAACCCTGATAAATGCTTCAATAATATTGAAAAAGGAAG
AGTATGAGTATTCAACATTTCCGTGTCGCCCTTATTCCCTTTTTTGCGGCATTTTGCCTTCCTGTTTTTG
CTCACCCAGAAACGCTGGTGAAAGTAAAAGATGCTGAAGATCAGTTGGGTGCACGAGTGGGTTACATCGA
ACTGGATCTCAACAGCGGTAAGATCCTTGAGAGTTTTCGCCCCGAAGAACGTTTTCCAATGATGAGCACT
TTTAAAGTTCTGCTATGTGGCGCGGTATTATCCCGTGTTGACGCCGGGCAAGAGCAACTCGGTCGCCGCA
TACACTATTCTCAGAATGACTTGGTTGAGTACTCACCAGTCACAGAAAAGCATCTTACGGATGGCATGAC
AGTAAGAGAATTATGCAGTGCTGCCATAACCATGAGTGATAACACTGCGGCCAACTTACTTCTGACAACG
ATCGGAGGACCGAAGGAGCTAACCGCTTTTTTGCACAACATGGGGGATCATGTAACTCGCCTTGATCGTT
GGGAACCGGAGCTGAATGAAGCCATACCAAACGACGAGCGTGACACCACGATGCCTGCAGCAATGGCAAC
AACGTTGCGCAAACTATTAACTGGCGAACTACTTACTCTAGCTTCCCGGCAACAATTAATAGACTGGATG
GAGGCGGATAAAGTTGCAGGACCACTTCTGCGCTCGGCCCTTCCGGCTGGCTGGTTTATTGCTGATAAAT
CTGGAGCCGGTGAGCGTGGGTCTCGCGGTATCATTGCAGCACTGGGGCCAGATGGTAAGCCCTCCCGTAT
CGTAGTTATCTACACGACGGGGAGTCAGGCAACTATGGATGAACGAAATAGACAGATCGCTGAGATAGGT
GCCTCACTGATTAAGCATTGGTAACTGTCAGACCAAGTTTACTCATATATACTTTAGATTGATTTAAAAC
TTCATTTTTAATTTAAAAGGATCTAGGTGAAGATCCTTTTTGATAATCTCATGACCAAAATCCCTTAACG
TGAGTTTTCGTTCCACTGAGCGTCAGACCCCGTAGAAAAGATCAAAGGATCTTCTTGAGATCCTTTTTTT
CTGCGCGTAATCTGCTGCTTGCAAACAAAAAAACCACCGCTACCAGCGGTGGTTTGTTTGCCGGATCAAG
AGCTACCAACTCTTTTTCCGAAGGTAACTGGCTTCAGCAGAGCGCAGATACCAAATACTGTCCTTCTAGT
GTAGCCGTAGTTAGGCCACCACTTCAAGAACTCTGTAGCACCGCCTACATACCTCGCTCTGCTAATCCTG
TTACCAGTGGCTGCTGCCAGTGGCGATAAGTCGTGTCTTACCGGGTTGGACTCAAGACGATAGTTACCGG
ATAAGGCGCAGCGGTCGGGCTGAACGGGGGGTTCGTGCACACAGCCCAGCTTGGAGCGAACGACCTACAC
CGAACTGAGATACCTACAGCGTGAGCTATGAGAAAGCGCCACGCTTCCCGAAGGGAGAAAGGCGGACAGG
TATCCGGTAAGCGGCAGGGTCGGAACAGGAGAGCGCACGAGGGAGCTTCCAGGGGGAAACGCCTGGTATC
TTTATAGTCCTGTCGGGTTTCGCCACCTCTGACTTGAGCGTCGATTTTTGTGATGCTCGTCAGGGGGGCG
GAGCCTATGGAAAAACGCCAGCAACGCGGCCTTTTTACGGTTCCTGGCCTTTTGCTGGCCTTTTGCTCAC
ATGTTCTTTCCTGCGTTATCCCCTGATTCTGTGGATAACCGTATTACCGCCTTTGAGTGAGCTGATACCG
CTCGCCGCAGCCGAACGACCGAGCGCAGCGAGTCAGTGAGCGAGGAAGCGGAAGAGCGCCTGATGCGGTA
TTTTCTCCTTACGCATCTGTGCGGTATTTCACACCGCATAGATCCTCACCCCCTTTTCTTCCTTCATTCT
CTGCTGGTGTCAATCACAGCTTCTAGCAGAGGGAAGGCAGGCCAGGCTTGGTTTCTTCTTGCGAGAGTAT
TTAACTCAGGGCCCTGTAGAACAATGAGAATCTGACCTGCAACTAGCTGGGCGTGCTGGGGCATGCCTGT
GTAGTTTCAGCTACTTGGGAGGCTGAGGCAGGAGAATTGCTTGAGCCCAAAGTTGAGGCTGCAGTGAGCC
ATGGTTGTGCCATTACACTCCAGCCTGGGCAACACAAGACCCCGTCTCAGAAATAAAAAGAGAACCTGGC
CTGCAGTGCCAGGCAGGCCCTGAGGTCCAGGAGCCTGGGTATCTCCCTCTGCAGCATGGGTCACGAACAA
ACTGGGCCCTCAGAGGCCACGGGATGGCGCCCAGTCTCCAGTCACAAGGCAGAATCCAGACCTCAGCCCA
TAGCTAACCAGAGCTGTCTGCAGGCCAGATATGGCCCCATGGACCCCCCACCCCAACTTGACTTTGATTC
CAGGTCCCCCTCTGTCTGGATGAACAGGTAGGAATTGCGGCCTCTCCTAAGCCTATGGGAGCCTGGGCCA
GGCTGACCCTCAAGGCTGACAGCCACGATCCCATAGGTGAAGGCAAAGGCGTGGCAGCTAGGAACACTCA
CTACACCCCCACTCAAGGGAACACCGTGCCCAGCTACCCTGAGACAGCCCCACTCCCAGGAAATGCAGGT
GCCAACCAGCCCCAGTGAGGCATGGCACCTGAGCCAGACACCCCCAAATAGTCCCTTCCCACCTCCTCAA
GCATCTGCACTCTGGGTGAACCCAGAAAAACTGGGGTACCTGGGGAGACATAGAAGGGCCAGGCCAGGAA
CTCCCCAATAAGCAGGAACAGAGACCTGACCCCTGAGCCTCCCCCACCCTCTAAGGCTGCTCAATGTCAA
GGCAGGAGGGATCTCCACACACCTGCACTCTGGGTGAGGACAAGTTGGCCCCCACTGCCCCACCCTTTTG
CAGGGTTCACCCTCCTGCAGGGTTCACCCTCTGCTGCCCCCAACCCAGCCACACCACAAAGTCACACTTG
GCCTCATTTTTAAGGTGTGCACTTTTATTCAACTGGTCTCAAGTCAGTGTACAGGTAAGCCCTGGCTGCC
TCCACCCACTCCCAGGGAGACCAAAAGCCTTCATACATCTCAAGTTGGGGGACAAAAAAGGGGGAAGGGG
GGGCACGAAGGCTCATCATTCAAAATAAAACAAAATAAAAAAGTATTAAGGCGAAGATTAAAAAAATTTT
GCATTACATAATTTACACGAAAGCAATGCTATCACCTCCCCTGTGTGGACTTGGGAGAGGACTGGGCCAT
TCTCCTTAGAGAGAAGTGGGGTGGCTTTTAGGATGGCAAGGGACTTCCTGTAACAATGCATCTCATATTT
GGAATGACTATTAAAAAAACAACAATGTGCAATCAAAGTCCTCGGCCACATTGTGAACTTTGGGGGATGC
TCGCTCCAACCGACTGCTGTCACCTTCACCGTTCCAGTTTTTAAATCCTGAGTAGCTTATCGATGATAAG
CTGTCAAACATGAGAATTCCAAGCTTGGGCTGCAGGTCGACTGATCCTGCGAGAATAGCCGGGCGCGCTG
TGAGCCGAAGTCGCCCCCGCCCTGGCCACTTCCGGCGCGCCGAGTCCTTAGGCCGCCAGGGGGCGCCGGC
GCGCGCCCAGATTGGGGACAAAGGAAGCCGGGCCGGCCGCGTTATTACCATAAAAGGCAAACACTGGTCG
GAGGCGTCCCCGCGGCGCGCGGCAGGAAGCCAGGCCCCAACCCCCTCCCAACCGGGCGCCAGCCCCGCCT
CCGCCCGGTTCAAACAGCGCCGGGTCGGCGCG
